>Addgene plasmid #207204 | pFUW-TetO-ARID3A | addgene full sequence | sequence record 416292 | Addgene NGS Result
CGATGTACGGGCCAGATATACGCGTTGACATTGATTATTGACTAGTTATTAATAGTAATCAATTACGGGG
TCATTAGTTCATAGCCCATATATGGAGTTCCGCGTTACATAACTTACGGTAAATGGCCCGCCTGGCTGAC
CGCCCAACGACCCCCGCCCATTGACGTCAATAATGACGTATGTTCCCATAGTAACGCCAATAGGGACTTT
CCATTGACGTCAATGGGTGGAGTATTTACGGTAAACTGCCCACTTGGCAGTACATCAAGTGTATCATATG
CCAAGTACGCCCCCTATTGACGTCAATGACGGTAAATGGCCCGCCTGGCATTATGCCCAGTACATGACCT
TATGGGACTTTCCTACTTGGCAGTACATCTACGTATTAGTCATCGCTATTACCATGGTGATGCGGTTTTG
GCAGTACATCAATGGGCGTGGATAGCGGTTTGACTCACGGGGATTTCCAAGTCTCCACCCCATTGACGTC
AATGGGAGTTTGTTTTGGCACCAAAATCAACGGGACTTTCCAAAATGTCGTAACAACTCCGCCCCATTGA
CGCAAATGGGCGGTAGGCGTGTACGGTGGGAGGTCTATATAAGCAGCGCGTTTTGCCTGTACTGGGTCTC
TCTGGTTAGACCAGATCTGAGCCTGGGAGCTCTCTGGCTAACTAGGGAACCCACTGCTTAAGCCTCAATA
AAGCTTGCCTTGAGTGCTTCAAGTAGTGTGTGCCCGTCTGTTGTGTGACTCTGGTAACTAGAGATCCCTC
AGACCCTTTTAGTCAGTGTGGAAAATCTCTAGCAGTGGCGCCCGAACAGGGACTTGAAAGCGAAAGGGAA
ACCAGAGGAGCTCTCTCGACGCAGGACTCGGCTTGCTGAAGCGCGCACGGCAAGAGGCGAGGGGCGGCGA
CTGGTGAGTACGCCAAAAATTTTGACTAGCGGAGGCTAGAAGGAGAGAGATGGGTGCGAGAGCGTCAGTA
TTAAGCGGGGGAGAATTAGATCGCGATGGGAAAAAATTCGGTTAAGGCCAGGGGGAAAGAAAAAATATAA
ATTAAAACATATAGTATGGGCAAGCAGGGAGCTAGAACGATTCGCAGTTAATCCTGGCCTGTTAGAAACA
TCAGAAGGCTGTAGACAAATACTGGGACAGCTACAACCATCCCTTCAGACAGGATCAGAAGAACTTAGAT
CATTATATAATACAGTAGCAACCCTCTATTGTGTGCATCAAAGGATAGAGATAAAAGACACCAAGGAAGC
TTTAGACAAGATAGAGGAAGAGCAAAACAAAAGTAAGACCACCGCACAGCAAGCGGCCGCTGATCTTCAG
ACCTGGAGGAGGAGATATGAGGGACAATTGGAGAAGTGAATTATATAAATATAAAGTAGTAAAAATTGAA
CCATTAGGAGTAGCACCCACCAAGGCAAAGAGAAGAGTGGTGCAGAGAGAAAAAAGAGCAGTGGGAATAG
GAGCTTTGTTCCTTGGGTTCTTGGGAGCAGCAGGAAGCACTATGGGCGCAGCGTCAATGACGCTGACGGT
ACAGGCCAGACAATTATTGTCTGGTATAGTGCAGCAGCAGAACAATTTGCTGAGGGCTATTGAGGCGCAA
CAGCATCTGTTGCAACTCACAGTCTGGGGCATCAAGCAGCTCCAGGCAAGAATCCTGGCTGTGGAAAGAT
ACCTAAAGGATCAACAGCTCCTGGGGATTTGGGGTTGCTCTGGAAAACTCATTTGCACCACTGCTGTGCC
TTGGAATGCTAGTTGGAGTAATAAATCTCTGGAACAGATTTGGAATCACACGACCTGGATGGAGTGGGAC
AGAGAAATTAACAATTACACAAGCTTAATACACTCCTTAATTGAAGAATCGCAAAACCAGCAAGAAAAGA
ATGAACAAGAATTATTGGAATTAGATAAATGGGCAAGTTTGTGGAATTGGTTTAACATAACAAATTGGCT
GTGGTATATAAAATTATTCATAATGATAGTAGGAGGCTTGGTAGGTTTAAGAATAGTTTTTGCTGTACTT
TCTATAGTGAATAGAGTTAGGCAGGGATATTCACCATTATCGTTTCAGACCCACCTCCCAACCCCGAGGG
GACCCGACAGGCCCGAAGGAATAGAAGAAGAAGGTGGAGAGAGAGACAGAGACAGATCCATTCGATTAGT
GAACGGATCGGCACTGCGTGCGCCAATTCTGCAGACAAATGGCAGTATTCATCCACAATTTTAAAAGAAA
AGGGGGGATTGGGGGGTACAGTGCAGGGGAAAGAATAGTAGACATAATAGCAACAGACATACAAACTAAA
GAATTACAAAAACAAATTACAAAAATTCAAAATTTTCGGGTTTATTACAGGGACAGCAGAGATCCAGTTT
GGTTAGATCTCGAGTTTACCACTCCCTATCAGTGATAGAGAAAAGTGAAAGTCGAGTTTACCACTCCCTA
TCAGTGATAGAGAAAAGTGAAAGTCGAGTTTACCACTCCCTATCAGTGATAGAGAAAAGTGAAAGTCGAG
TTTACCACTCCCTATCAGTGATAGAGAAAAGTGAAAGTCGAGTTTACCACTCCCTATCAGTGATAGAGAA
AAGTGAAAGTCGAGTTTACCACTCCCTATCAGTGATAGAGAAAAGTGAAAGTCGAGTTTACCACTCCCTA
TCAGTGATAGAGAAAAGTGAAAGTCGAGCTCGGTACCCGGGTCGAGGTAGGCGTGTACGGTGGGAGGCCT
ATATAAGCAGAGCTCGTTTAGTGAACCGTCAGATCGCCTGGAGACGCCATCCACGCTGTTTTGACCTCCA
TAGAAGACACCGGGACCGATCCAGCCTCCGCGGCCCCGAATTCACCGGTTCTAGAATGAAACTACAGGCC
GTGATGGAGACGCTGTTGCAGCGGCAGCAGCGGGCGCGCCAGGAGCTGGAGGCCCGGCAGCAGCTGCCCC
CCGATCCCCCTGCTGCACCCCACGGCCGGGCCCGGGCTGCCCCCGACGAGGACAGAGAGCCCGAAAGTGC
CCGGATGCAGCGGGCTCAGATGGCCGCACTGGCAGCCATGCGGGCTGCAGCTGCGGGCCTGGGACACCCG
GCCAGCCCCGGCGGCTCTGAGGATGGGCCCCCAGGCTCGGAGGAGGAGGACGCGGCCCGGGAGGGGACAC
CGGGCTCACCCGGGCGAGGCAGAGAAGGGCCAGGAGAGGAGCACTTTGAGGACATGGCCTCCGACGAGGA
CATGAAGCCCAAATGGGAGGAGGAGGAGATGGAGGAAGACCTCGGGGAGGATGAGGAGGAGGAGGAGGAG
GATTACGAGGATGAGGAGGAGGAGGAGGACGAGGAGGGGCTGGGCCCCCCAGGCCCTGCCAGCTTGGGCA
CCACGGCACTGTTCCCCCGAAAGGCCCAGCCACCCCAGGCCTTCCGCGGCGATGGCGTTCCCAGGGTGCT
GGGGGGCCAGGAGCGGCCGGGGCCTGGCCCTGCCCACCCCGGAGGGGCCGCCCACGTAGCCCCGCAGCTG
CAGCCGCCTGACCACGGCGACTGGACTTACGAGGAGCAGTTTAAGCAGCTCTACGAACTCGACGGGGACC
CCAAGAGGAAGGAATTCCTGGATGACTTGTTCAGCTTCATGCAGAAGCGAGGGACACCTGTGAACCGCAT
CCCCATCATGGCCAAACAGGTCCTTGACCTGTTCATGCTGTACGTGCTGGTGACGGAGAAGGGCGGCCTC
GTGGAGGTCATCAACAAGAAGCTGTGGCGTGAGATCACCAAGGGCCTCAACCTGCCCACGTCCATCACCA
GTGCAGCCTTCACCCTGCGGACCCAATACATGGAGTACCTGTACCCCTACGAGTGTGAGAAGCGGGGCCT
CAGTAACCCCAATGAGCTCCAGGCAGCCATAGACAGCAACCGACGGGAGGGCCGGCGCCAGAGCTTTGGT
GGCTCCCTCTTTGCCTACTCGCCAGGCGGGGCACACGGCATGCTCTCCTCACCCAAGCTACCCGTGTCCT
CCCTGGGCCTGGCCGCAAGCACCAACGGCAGCTCCATCACCCCCGCCCCTAAGATCAAGAAAGAGGAGGA
CTCAGCCATCCCCATCACAGTCCCTGGCCGCCTGCCTGTGTCCCTGGCGGGCCACCCTGTGGTGGCAGCC
CAGGCAGCAGCTGTGCAAGCAGCAGCCGCCCAAGCAGCTGTGGCTGCACAGGCAGCTGCCCTGGAACAGC
TGCGGGAGAAGCTGGAGTCTGCGGAGCCTCCGGAGAAGAAGATGGCCCTGGTGGCCGATGAGCAGCAACG
GCTGATGCAACGTGCACTCCAGCAGAACTTCCTGGCCATGGCGGCCCAGCTGCCCATGAGCATTCGGATC
AACAGCCAAGCCTCCGAAAGCCGCCAGGACTCTGCTGTGAACCTGACGGGCACCAACGGCAGCAACAGCA
TCAGCATGTCGGTGGAGATCAACGGCATCATGTACACAGGAGTTCTGTTTGCTCAGCCGCCGGCCCCCAC
GCCAACCTCTGCTCCCAACAAAGGAGGCGGCGGCGGCGGCAGCAGCAGCAGCAACGCAGGCGGCCGGGGA
GGAAACACCGGAACCAGCGGCGGCCAGGCTGGGCCAGCGGGGCTGTCCACACCCTCCACATCTACCTCAA
ATAACTCGTTGCCTTAATTCGAAGATATCAAGCTTATCGATAATCAACCTCTGGATTACAAAATTTGTGA
AAGATTGACTGGTATTCTTAACTATGTTGCTCCTTTTACGCTATGTGGATACGCTGCTTTAATGCCTTTG
TATCATGCTATTGCTTCCCGTATGGCTTTCATTTTCTCCTCCTTGTATAAATCCTGGTTGCTGTCTCTTT
ATGAGGAGTTGTGGCCCGTTGTCAGGCAACGTGGCGTGGTGTGCACTGTGTTTGCTGACGCAACCCCCAC
TGGTTGGGGCATTGCCACCACCTGTCAGCTCCTTTCCGGGACTTTCGCTTTCCCCCTCCCTATTGCCACG
GCGGAACTCATCGCCGCCTGCCTTGCCCGCTGCTGGACAGGGGCTCGGCTGTTGGGCACTGACAATTCCG
TGGTGTTGTCGGGGAAATCATCGTCCTTTCCTTGGCTGCTCGCCTGTGTTGCCACCTGGATTCTGCGCGG
GACGTCCTTCTGCTACGTCCCTTCGGCCCTCAATCCAGCGGACCTTCCTTCCCGCGGCCTGCTGCCGGCT
CTGCGGCCTCTTCCGCGTCTTCGCCTTCGCCCTCAGACGAGTCGGATCTCCCTTTGGGCCGCCTCCCCGC
ATCGATACCGTCGACCTCGAGACCTAGAAAAACATGGAGCAATCACAAGTAGCAATACAGCAGCTACCAA
TGCTGATTGTGCCTGGCTAGAAGCACAAGAGGAGGAGGAGGTGGGTTTTCCAGTCACACCTCAGGTACCT
TTAAGACCAATGACTTACAAGGCAGCTGTAGATCTTAGCCACTTTTTAAAAGAAAAGGGGGGACTGGAAG
GGCTAATTCACTCCCAACGAAGACAAGATATCCTTGATCTGTGGATCTACCACACACAAGGCTACTTCCC
TGATTGGCAGAACTACACACCAGGGCCAGGGATCAGATATCCACTGACCTTTGGATGGTGCTACAAGCTA
GTACCAGTTGAGCAAGAGAAGGTAGAAGAAGCCAATGAAGGAGAGAACACCCGCTTGTTACACCCTGTGA
GCCTGCATGGGATGGATGACCCGGAGAGAGAAGTATTAGAGTGGAGGTTTGACAGCCGCCTAGCATTTCA
TCACATGGCCCGAGAGCTGCATCCGGACTGTACTGGGTCTCTCTGGTTAGACCAGATCTGAGCCTGGGAG
CTCTCTGGCTAACTAGGGAACCCACTGCTTAAGCCTCAATAAAGCTTGCCTTGAGTGCTTCAAGTAGTGT
GTGCCCGTCTGTTGTGTGACTCTGGTAACTAGAGATCCCTCAGACCCTTTTAGTCAGTGTGGAAAATCTC
TAGCAGGGCCCGTTTAAACCCGCTGATCAGCCTCGACTGTGCCTTCTAGTTGCCAGCCATCTGTTGTTTG
CCCCTCCCCCGTGCCTTCCTTGACCCTGGAAGGTGCCACTCCCACTGTCCTTTCCTAATAAAATGAGGAA
ATTGCATCGCATTGTCTGAGTAGGTGTCATTCTATTCTGGGGGGTGGGGTGGGGCAGGACAGCAAGGGGG
AGGATTGGGAAGACAATAGCAGGCATGCTGGGGATGCGGTGGGCTCTATGGCTTCTGAGGCGGAAAGAAC
CAGCTGGGGCTCTAGGGGGTATCCCC
[124 nt withheld, positions 6257-6380]
C
[91 nt withheld, positions 6382-6472]
A
[49 nt withheld, positions 6474-6522]
CCTTTGACGTTGGAGTCCACGTTCTTT
[37 nt withheld, positions 6550-6586]
ACCCTATCTCGGTCTATTCTTTTGATTTATAAGGGATTTTGCCGATTTCGGCCTATTGGTTAAAAAATGA
GCTGATTTAACAAAAATTTAACGCGAATTAATTCTGTGGAATGTGTGTCAGTTAGGGTGTGGAAAGTCCC
CAGGCTCCCCAGCAGGCAGAAGTATGCAAAGCATGCATCTCAATTAGTCAGCAACCAGGTGTGGAAAGTC
CCCAGGCTCCCCAGCAGGCAGAAGTATGCAAAGCATGCATCTCAATTAGTCAGCAACCATAGTCCCGCCC
CTAACTCCGCCCATCCCGCCCCTAACTCCGCCCAGTTCCGCCCATTCTCCGCCCCATGGCTGACTAATTT
TTTTTATTTATGCAGAGGCCGAGGCCGCCTCTGCCTCTGAGCTATTCCAGAAGTAGTGAGGAGGCTTTTT
TGGAGGCCTAGGCTTTTGCAAAAAGCTCCCGGGAGCTTGTATATCCATTTTCGGATCTGATCAGCACGTG
TTGACAATTAATCATCGGCATAGTATATCGGCATAGTATAATACGACAAGGTGAGGAACTAAACCATGGC
CAAGTTGACCAGTGCCGTTCCGGTGCTCACCGCGCGCGACGTCGCCGGAGCGGTCGAGTTCTGGACCGAC
CGGCTCGGGTTCTCCCGGGACTTCGTGGAGGACGACTTCGCCGGTGTGGTCCGGGACGACGTGACCCTGT
TCATCAGCGCGGTCCAGGACCAGGTGGTGCCGGACAACACCCTGGCCTGGGTGTGGGTGCGCGGCCTGGA
CGAGCTGTACGCCGAGTGGTCGGAGGTCGTGTCCACGAACTTCCGGGACGCCTCCGGGCCGGCCATGACC
GAGATCGGCGAGCAGCCGTGGGGGCGGGAGTTCGCCCTGCGCGACCCGGCCGGCAACTGCGTGCACTTCG
TGGCCGAGGAGCAGGACTGACACGTGCTACGAGATTTCGATTCCACCGCCGCCTTCTATGAAAGGTTGGG
CTTCGGAATCGTTTTCCGGGACGCCGGCTGGATGATCCTCCAGCGCGGGGATCTCATGCTGGAGTTCTTC
GCCCACCCCAACTTGTTTATTGCAGCTTATAATGGTTACAAATAAAGCAATAGCATCACAAATTTCACAA
ATAAAGCATTTTTTTCACTGCATTCTAGTTGTGGTTTGTCCAAACTCATCAATGTATCTTATCATGTCTG
TATACCGTCGACCTCTAGCTAGAGCTTGGCGTAATCATGGTCATAGCTGTTTCCTGTGTGAAATTGTTAT
CCGCTCACAATTCCACACAACATACGAGCCGGAAGCATAAAGTGTAAAGCCTGGGGTGCCTAATGAGTGA
GCTAACTCACATTAATTGCGTTGCGCTCACTGCCCGCTTTCCAGTCGGGAAACCTGTCGTGCCAGCTGCA
TTAATGAATCGGCCAACGCGCGGGGAGAGGCGGTTTGCGTATTGGGCGCTCTTCCGCTTCCTCGCTCACT
GACTCGCTGCGCTCGGTCGTTCGGCTGCGGCGAGCGGTATCAGCTCACTCAAAGGCGGTAATACGGTTAT
CCACAGAATCAGGGGATAACGCAGGAAAGAACATGTGAGCAAAAGGCCAGCAAAAGGCCAGGAACCGTAA
AAAGGCCGCGTTGCTGGCGTTTTTCCATAGGCTCCGCCCCCCTGACGAGCATCACAAAAATCGACGCTCA
AGTCAGAGGTGGCGAAACCCGACAGGACTATAAAGATACCAGGCGTTTCCCCCTGGAAGCTCCCTCGTGC
GCTCTCCTGTTCCGACCCTGCCGCTTACCGGATACCTGTCCGCCTTTCTCCCTTCGGGAAGCGTGGCGCT
TTCTCATAGCTCACGCTGTAGGTATCTCAGTTCGGTGTAGGTCGTTCGCTCCAAGCTGGGCTGTGTGCAC
GAACCCCCCGTTCAGCCCGACCGCTGCGCCTTATCCGGTAACTATCGTCTTGAGTCCAACCCGGTAAGAC
ACGACTTATCGCCACTGGCAGCAGCCACTGGTAACAGGATTAGCAGAGCGAGGTATGTAGGCGGTGCTAC
AGAGTTCTTGAAGTGGTGGCCTAACTACGGCTACACTAGAAGAACAGTATTTGGTATCTGCGCTCTGCTG
AAGCCAGTTACCTTCGGAAAAAGAGTTGGTAGCTCTTGATCCGGCAAACAAACCACCGCTGGTAGCGGTG
GTTTTTTTGTTTGCAAGCAGCAGATTACGCGCAGAAAAAAAGGATCTCAAGAAGATCCTTTGATCTTTTC
TACGGGGTCTGACGCTCAGTGGAACGAAAACTCACGTTAAGGGATTTTGGTCATGAGATTATCAAAAAGG
ATCTTCACCTAGATCCTTTTAAATTAAAAATGAAGTTTTAAATCAATCTAAAGTATATATGAGTAAACTT
GGTCTGACAGTTACCAATGCTTAATCAGTGAGGCACCTATCTCAGCGATCTGTCTATTTCGTTCATCCAT
AGTTGCCTGACTCCCCGTCGTGTAGATAACTACGATACGGGAGGGCTTACCATCTGGCCCCAGTGCTGCA
ATGATACCGCGAGACCCACGCTCACCGGCTCCAGATTTATCAGCAATAAACCAGCCAGCCGGAAGGGCCG
AGCGCAGAAGTGGTCCTGCAACTTTATCCGCCTCCATCCAGTCTATTAATTGTTGCCGGGAAGCTAGAGT
AAGTAGTTCGCCAGTTAATAGTTTGCGCAACGTTGTTGCCATTGCTACAGGCATCGTGGTGTCACGCTCG
TCGTTTGGTATGGCTTCATTCAGCTCCGGTTCCCAACGATCAAGGCGAGTTACATGATCCCCCATGTTGT
GCAAAAAAGCGGTTAGCTCCTTCGGTCCTCCGATCGTTGTCAGAAGTAAGTTGGCCGCAGTGTTATCACT
CATGGTTATGGCAGCACTGCATAATTCTCTTACTGTCATGCCATCCGTAAGATGCTTTTCTGTGACTGGT
GAGTACTCAACCAAGTCATTCTGAGAATAGTGTATGCGGCGACCGAGTTGCTCTTGCCCGGCGTCAATAC
GGGATAATACCGCGCCACATAGCAGAACTTTAAAAGTGCTCATCATTGGAAAACGTTCTTCGGGGCGAAA
ACTCTCAAGGATCTTACCGCTGTTGAGATCCAGTTCGATGTAACCCACTCGTGCACCCAACTGATCTTCA
GCATCTTTTACTTTCACCAGCGTTTCTGGGTGAGCAAAAACAGGAAGGCAAAATGCCGCAAAAAAGGGAA
TAAGGGCGACACGGAAATGTTGAATACTCATACTCTTCCTTTTTCAATATTATTGAAGCATTTATCAGGG
TTATTGTCTCATGAGCGGATACATATTTGAATGTATTTAGAAAAATAAACAAATAGGGGTTCCGCGCACA
TTTCCCCGAAAAGTGCCACCTGACGTCGACGGATCGGGAGATCTCCCGATCCCCTATGGTGCACTCTCAG
TACAATCTGCTCTGATGCCGCATAGTTAAGCCAGTATCTGCTCCCTGCTTGTGTGTTGGAGGTCGCTGAG
TAGTGCGCGAGCAAAATTTAAGCTACAACAAGGCAAGGCTTGACCGACAATTGCATGAAGAATCTGCTTA
GGGTTAGGCGTTTTGCGCTGCTTCG
Features (pLannotate 1.2.2; 32 found; start..end, strand, type, name):
     27..406     +  enhancer       CMV enhancer: human cytomegalovirus immediate early enhancer
    407..606     +  promoter       CMV promoter: human cytomegalovirus (CMV) immediate early promoter
    624..804     +  LTR            5' LTR (truncated): truncated 5' long terminal repeat (LTR) from HIV-1
    851..976     +  misc_feature   HIV-1 Ψ: packaging signal of human immunodeficiency virus type 1
    960..1323    +  CDS            HIV-1 gag (fragment): gag protein from human immunodeficiency virus 1; gag
   1469..1702    +  misc_feature   RRE: The Rev response element (RRE) of HIV-1 allows for Rev-dependent mRNA export from the nucleus to the cytoplasm.
   2079..2179    +  CDS            Rev (fragment): human immunodeficiency virus 1 (HIV-1) Rev protein; rev; enhances nuclear export of unspliced and incompletely spliced viral mRNAs
   2229..2346    +  misc_feature   cPPT/CTS: central polypurine tract and central termination sequence of HIV-1
   2403..2673    +  protein_bind   tetracycline response element: contains seven copies of the tetracycline operator tetO tetracycline repressor TetR
   2684..2701    +  misc_feature   MCS (fragment): pUC18/19 multiple cloning site
   2706..2744    +  promoter       minimal CMV promoter: human cytomegalovirus (CMV) immediate early promoter
   2856..4634    +  CDS            ARID3A: ARI3A_HUMAN - Also known as DRIL1, DRIL3, DRX, E2FBP1. Experimental evidence at protein level: Swiss-Prot protein existence level 1. Transcription factor which may be involved in the control of cell cycle progression by the RB1/E2F1 pathway and in B-cell differentiation. From Homo sapiens (Human).
   4644..4662    +  misc_feature   MCS (fragment): pBluescript multiple cloning site
   4662..5250    +  misc_feature   WPRE: woodchuck hepatitis virus posttranscriptional regulatory element
   5187..5768    +  CDS            nef (fragment): NEF_HV1H2 - Experimental evidence at protein level: Swiss-Prot protein existence level 1. Extracellular Nef protein targets CD4(+) T-lymphocytes for apoptosis by interacting with CXCR4 surface receptors. From Human immunodeficiency virus type 1 group M subtype B (isolate HXB2) (HIV-1).
   5775..5955    +  LTR            5' LTR (truncated): truncated 5' long terminal repeat (LTR) from HIV-1
   5987..6211    +  polyA_signal   bGH poly(A) signal: bovine growth hormone polyadenylation signal
   6215..6236    +  promoter       SV40 promoter (fragment): SV40 enhancer and early promoter
   6257..6685    +  rep_origin     f1 ori (sequence partly withheld): f1 bacteriophage origin of replication; arrow indicates direction of (+) strand synthesis
   6699..7028    +  promoter       SV40 promoter: SV40 enhancer and early promoter
   7076..7123    +  promoter       EM7 promoter: synthetic bacterial promoter&nbsp
   7142..7516    +  CDS            BleoR: antibiotic-binding protein; Sh ble from Streptoalloteichus hindustanus; confers resistance to bleomycin, phleomycin, and Zeocin™
   7526..7651    +  CDS            ble (fragment): BLE_KLEPN - Experimental evidence at protein level: Swiss-Prot protein existence level 1. Binding protein with a strong affinity to the bleomycin family of antibiotics. Binds to CL990; an antimitotic-antibiotic compound. From Klebsiella pneumoniae.
   7646..7767    +  polyA_signal   SV40 poly(A) signal: SV40 polyadenylation signal
   7840..7856    -  protein_bind   lac operator: The lac repressor binds to the lac operator to inhibit transcription in E. coli. This inhibition can be relieved by adding lactose or isopropyl-β-D-thiogalactopyranoside (IPTG). lac repressor encoded by lacI
   7864..7894    -  promoter       lac promoter: promoter for the E. coli lac operon
   7909..7930    -  protein_bind   CAP binding site: CAP binding activates transcription in the presence of cAMP. E. coli catabolite activator protein
   7943..8035    -  CDS            lacI (fragment): lac repressor; lacI; The lac repressor binds to the lac operator to inhibit transcription in E. coli. This inhibition can be relieved by adding lactose or isopropyl-β-D-thiogalactopyranoside (IPTG).
   8218..8806    -  rep_origin     ori: high-copy-number ColE1/pMB1/pBR322/pUC origin of replication
   8977..9837    -  CDS            AmpR: β-lactamase; bla; confers resistance to ampicillin, carbenicillin, and related antibiotics
   9838..9942    -  promoter       AmpR promoter: bla
  10001..10053   -  misc_feature   bom (fragment): basis of mobility region from pBR322
