[The description below was written by a language model from this plasmid's Addgene catalogue record and pLannotate feature annotations shown in this document.]
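Description:
pFUW-TetO-ARID3A is a lentiviral transfer plasmid of about 10.2 kb, built on the pFUW-TetO backbone, for doxycycline-inducible expression of human ARID3A in mammalian cells. It is propagated in E. coli as a high-copy plasmid through a ColE1/pUC-type origin with ampicillin selection (AmpR). An f1 origin is also present. Outside the viral region, the backbone carries a Zeocin/bleomycin resistance gene (BleoR) driven by tandem SV40 and EM7 promoters, which could allow selection in either mammalian or bacterial cells. Because this cassette lies beyond the 3' LTR, it would not be packaged into virus.

The viral genome is transcribed from a CMV enhancer/promoter fused to a truncated HIV-1 5' LTR, an arrangement typical of Tat-independent, third-generation-style vectors. This is followed by the Ψ packaging signal with a gag fragment, the RRE for Rev-dependent nuclear export, and the cPPT/CTS element, which aids nuclear import of the reverse-transcribed genome. The internal expression cassette consists of a tetracycline response element with seven tetO repeats joined to a minimal CMV promoter; this is presumably what the catalogue means by listing "CMV" as the promoter. It drives the ARID3A coding sequence, inserted between XbaI and BstBI sites. ARID3A is a transcription factor linked to RB1/E2F1-dependent cell-cycle control and B-cell differentiation. A WPRE downstream enhances transcript expression, and the cassette is followed by a truncated 3' LTR and a bGH polyadenylation signal.

No tetracycline transactivator is annotated on this plasmid, so induction requires one such as rtTA supplied separately. The associated publication describes screening transcription factors that underlie dendritic cell subset identity.
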