Addgene plasmid #207204: pFUW-TetO-ARID3A
Purpose: doxycycline-inducible expression of Human ARID3A in mammalian cells
Depositing lab: Filipe Pereira. Depositing organization: Center for Neuroscience and Cell Biology, University of Coimbra. Publication: Anchored screening identifies transcription factor blueprints underlying dendritic cell diversity and subset-specific anti-tumor immunity. Henriques-Oliveira L, Altman AR, Kurochkin I, Ascic E, Halitzki E, Matei A, Pértiga-Cabral D, Ulmert I, Holst S, Nair MS, Cunha PP, Park S, Vergani S, Kharas MG, Yuan J, Lahl K, Rosa FF, Pires CF, Pereira C-F. Immunity. 58, 1-20. October 2025. 10.1016/j.immuni.2025.08.001.
Backbone
  Vector backbone: pFUW-TetO
  Vector type: Mammalian Expression, Lentiviral
Growth in bacteria
  Bacterial resistance: Ampicillin, 100 μg/mL
  Growth temperature: 37°C
  Growth strain: NEB Stable
  Copy number: High Copy
Gene/Insert
  Gene/Insert name: pFUW-TetO-ARID3A
  Species: H. sapiens (human)
  Promoter: CMV
  Cloning method: Restriction Enzyme; 5′ cloning site XbaI (unknown if destroyed); 3′ cloning site BstBI (unknown if destroyed)
  Sequencing primers: 5′ TCCACGCTGTTTTGACCTCC
Terms and licenses: Academic/Nonprofit Terms; Industry Terms: Not Available to Industry
How to cite: pFUW-TetO-ARID3A was a gift from Filipe Pereira (Addgene plasmid # 207204 ; http://n2t.net/addgene:207204 ; RRID:Addgene_207204)
